Addgene plasmid #159021: pMSR:MSMEG_0711:Dendra
Purpose: T7 expression of C-term fluorescent fusion in E. coli
Depositing lab: Keith Derbyshire & Joseph Wade. Depositing organization: Wadsworth Center, New York State Department of Health. Publication: A Mycobacterial Systems Resource for the Research Community. Judd JA, Canestrari J, Clark R, Joseph A, Lapierre P, Lasek-Nesselquist E, Mir M, Palumbo M, Smith C, Stone M, Upadhyay A, Wirth SE, Dedrick RM, Meier CG, Russell DA, Dills A, Dove E, Kester J, Wolf ID, Zhu J, Rubin ER, Fortune S, Hatfull GF, Gray TA, Wade JT, Derbyshire KM. mBio. 2021 Mar 2;12(2). pii: mBio.02401-20. doi: 10.1128/mBio.02401-20. PubMed 33653882.
Backbone
  Vector backbone: pMSR:Dendra
  Vector type: Bacterial Expression ; Integrating Mycobacterial Expression Vector attL5
Growth in bacteria
  Bacterial resistance: Apramycin, 25 μg/mL
  Growth temperature: 37°C
  Growth strain: DH5alpha
  Copy number: High Copy
Gene/Insert
  Gene/Insert name: MSMEG_0711
  Species: M. smegmatis
  Promoter: pmycTetO
  Tag / fusion protein: Gly-Ala Linker/Dendra2/1x Flag Tag (C terminal on insert)
  Cloning method: Ligation Independent Cloning
  Sequencing primers: 5′ TGATAGAGTTTGTCCTCCCTATCAG; 3′ TCCATATGCACCTTGACACG
Terms and licenses: Academic/Nonprofit Terms; Industry Terms: Not Available to Industry
Depositor comments: NCBI reference sequence: CP000480.1. 5' cloning site: Ase1, destroyed during cloning. 3' cloning site: HindIII, not destroyed during cloning
How to cite: pMSR:MSMEG_0711:Dendra was a gift from Keith Derbyshire & Joseph Wade (Addgene plasmid # 159021 ; http://n2t.net/addgene:159021 ; RRID:Addgene_159021)
