[The description below was written by a language model from this plasmid's Addgene catalogue record and pLannotate feature annotations shown in this document.]
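Description:
pMSR:MSMEG_0711:Dendra is a roughly 6 kb E. coli–mycobacteria shuttle plasmid from a Mycobacterial Systems Resource collection, built on the pMSR:Dendra backbone. In E. coli it replicates from a high-copy ColE1/pUC-type origin. It is selected with apramycin through the aac(3)IV acetyltransferase gene, a marker that can be used in both E. coli and mycobacteria. The plasmid has no mycobacterial replication origin. Instead it carries the mycobacteriophage L5 integrase gene, with a fragment of the adjacent phage gene 32. This matches its catalogue listing as an L5-site integrating mycobacterial expression vector, which would insert as a single copy into the host chromosome by site-specific recombination.

The payload is the M. smegmatis open reading frame MSMEG_0711, inserted by ligation-independent cloning. The annotation software matches this ORF by homology to the M. tuberculosis DnaJ1 co-chaperone. It is fused at its C terminus, through a Gly-Ala linker, to the green-to-red photoconvertible fluorescent protein Dendra2, followed by a single FLAG epitope. The recorded promoter is pmycTetO, a tet-operator-containing mycobacterial promoter. The short "tight TRE" fragments flagged around the sequence origin most likely reflect these tetO elements rather than any mammalian promoter. A T7 promoter lies immediately upstream of the ORF and a partial T7 terminator lies downstream of the tag. The same fusion can therefore be expressed in T7 polymerase-bearing E. coli strains, which is the stated purpose of the deposit.

The design supports live-cell localization and photoconversion-based tracking of the tagged protein in mycobacteria. The FLAG tag allows immunodetection or affinity capture.
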