Features (pLannotate 1.2.2; 14 found; start..end, strand, type, name):
     15..32      +  promoter       tight TRE promoter (fragment): Tet-responsive promoter PTight, consisting of seven tet operator sequences followed by the minimal CMV promoter
     46..64      +  promoter       T7 promoter: promoter for bacteriophage T7 RNA polymerase
     80..1246    +  CDS            dnaJ1: DNAJ1_MYCTU - Experimental evidence at protein level: Swiss-Prot protein existence level 1. Participates actively in the response to hyperosmotic and heat shock by preventing the aggregation of stress-denatured proteins and by disaggregating proteins, also in an autonomous, DnaK-independent fashion. Unfolded proteins bind initially to DnaJ; upon interaction with the DnaJ-bound protein, DnaK hydrolyzes its bound ATP, resulting in the formation of a stable complex. GrpE releases ADP from DnaK; ATP binding to DnaK triggers the release of the substrate protein, thus completing the reaction cycle.
   1271..1957    +  CDS            Dendra2: Dendra2 is a photoconvertible green fluorescent protein published in 2006, derived from Dendronephthya sp.. It has high acid sensitivity.
   1997..2017    +  CDS            FLAG (fragment): FLAG® epitope tag, followed by an enterokinase cleavage site
   2026..2068    +  terminator     T7 terminator (fragment): transcription terminator for bacteriophage T7 RNA polymerase
   2274..3074    +  CDS            ApmR: aminoglycoside 3-N-acetyltransferase type IV ; aac(3)IV; confers resistance to apramycin (Paget and Davies, 1996)
   3141..3158    -  misc_feature   MCS (fragment): pBluescript multiple cloning site
   3199..3787    +  rep_origin     ori: high-copy-number ColE1/pMB1/pBR322/pUC origin of replication
   3955..3983    +  misc_feature   MCS (fragment): pUC18/19 multiple cloning site
   4543..5655    +  CDS            33: VINT_BPML5 - Also known as int. Protein inferred from homology: Swiss-Prot protein existence level 3. Integrase is necessary for integration of the phage into the host genome by site-specific recombination. From Mycobacterium phage L5 (Mycobacteriophage L5).
   5717..5821    -  CDS            32 (fragment): VG32_BPML5 - Protein predicted: Swiss-Prot protein existence level 4. From Mycobacterium phage L5 (Mycobacteriophage L5).
   5877..5981    +  CDS            Y4104_STRCO (fragment): Protein inferred from homology: Swiss-Prot protein existence level 3. From Streptomyces coelicolor (strain ATCC BAA-471 / A3(2) / M145).
   6039..8       +  promoter       tight TRE promoter (fragment) (across the origin): Tet-responsive promoter PTight, consisting of seven tet operator sequences followed by the minimal CMV promoter
>Addgene plasmid #159021 | pMSR:MSMEG_0711:Dendra | addgene full sequence | sequence record 315463 | Addgene NGS Result
TGATAGAGTTTGTCCTCCCTATCAGTGATAGATAGGCTTAAGGAGTAATACGACTCACTATAGGGAGAAG
GAGGCCATTATGGCCCAACGCGAGTGGGTCGAGAAGGATTTCTACAAAGAACTCGGCGTCTCCTCTGACG
CCAGCGCCGACGAGATCAAGAAGGCCTATCGGAAACTGGCCGCCGAGCTGCACCCTGACCGGAACTCCGA
TCCTGGAGCCGCGGAGCGGTTCAAGGCGGTGTCCGAGGCGAACAGTGTTCTGTCGGACCCCGCTAAGCGC
AAGGAGTATGACGAGACCCGGCGGTTGTTCGCAGGTGGTTTCGGTCGCAGGTTCAACCAGGGCGGCGGCG
GATTCGGAGGCGGTTTCGGTTCCGACGGAGTCGAATTCAACCTCGGCGACCTGTTCGACGCTGCCGGGCA
GACCGGTGGCGCGAACATCGGCGACCTCTTCGGTGGACTGTTCGGCCGCGGCCCCCAGCAGCGGCCGAGC
CGTCCGCGTCGCGGCAACGACCTGGAGACCGAGACCGAACTGTCGTTCCTGGAGGCCACCAAGGGCGTGG
CCATGCCGCTGCGGCTGACCAGCCCGGCGCCGTGCACCAACTGCCACGGCAGCGGTGCACGGCCGGGCAC
CAGCCCGAAGGTGTGCCCGAGCTGCAACGGCTCCGGTGTGATCAGCCGCAACCAGGGCGCTTTCGGTTTC
TCCGAACCCTGCACCGAGTGTCGTGGTAGCGGCTCGATCATCGAGCATCCCTGCCAGGAATGCCGGGGCA
CCGGCGTCACCACCAGGACCCGCACCATCAACGTGCGGATTCCCCCCGGTGTCGAGGACGGTCAGCGCAT
CCGGCTGGCCGGGCAGGGCGAGGCGGGCCTGCGCGGCGCGCCGTCCGGTGACCTCTACGTCACCGTGCAC
GTGCGTCCCGACAAGGTGTTCGGGCGCGACGGCGACGACCTGACCGTCACGGTTCCCGTGAGTTTCCACG
AACTGGCGCTCGGGACAACGCTTTCGGTCCCCACACTCGACGGCAAGGTCGGAGTTCGGGTGCCCAAGGG
CACCTCGGACGGCCGGATCCTCCGCGTCCGCGGACGCGGTGTGCCCAAGCGGTCGGGTGGCCACGGGGAT
CTACTGGTCACCGTGAAGGTCGCGGTGCCACCGAACCTGGAAGGTGAAGCGGCAGAAGCGCTGGAGGCTT
ACGCGAAAGCTGAGCGTGCCAGCGGATTCGATCCGCGTGCTGGATGGGCGGGGAATGTAAAGCTTGGTGC
GGCCGCGGGCAACACGCCTGGCATCAATCTGATCAAGGAGGACATGCGTGTCAAGGTGCATATGGAGGGC
AACGTGAACGGTCACGCCTTCGTGATCGAGGGGGAGGGTAAGGGTAAGCCTTACGAAGGGACCCAGACCG
CCAACCTCACCGTCAAGGAGGGCGCCCCTCTCCCATTCTCGTACGATATCCTCACTACCGCGGTGCATTA
CGGGAACCGCGTGTTCACCAAGTACCCCGAGGATATCCCTGACTACTTCAAGCAGAGCTTCCCGGAGGGA
TACTCCTGGGAGCGGACGATGACCTTCGAAGACAAGGGTATCTGTACGATCCGCAGCGACATCTCGCTGG
AAGGGGACTGTTTCTTCCAGAACGTCCGTTTCAAGGGGACCAACTTTCCGCCGAACGGCCCGGTCATGCA
GAAGAAGACCCTCAAGTGGGAGCCGAGCACGGAGAAGCTGCACGTTCGGGACGGCCTCCTGGTCGGCAAC
ATCAACATGGCGCTGCTGCTGGAAGGCGGCGGCCACTACCTATGCGACTTCAAGACCACGTACAAAGCGA
AGAAGGTCGTCCAGCTGCCCGACGCGCACTTCGTGGACCACCGCATCGAAATCCTGGGGAACGATTCGGA
CTACAACAAGGTCAAGTTGTACGAGCACGCTGTGGCACGCTATAGCCCGCTCCCGTCGCAGGTCTGGTTC
GAAGGCGGCGGCGGGGAGAACCTGTATTTCCAGGACTACAAGGACGACGACGACAAGTGATTTAAATAAC
CCCTTGGGGCCTCTAAACGGGTCTTGAGGGGTTTTTTGTTAACTAGCGTACGATCGAATTCCTGCAGCTC
ACGGTAACTGATGCCGTATTTGCAGTACCAGCGTACGGCCCACAGAATGATGTCACGCTGAAAATGCCGG
CCTTTGAATGGGTTCATGTGCAGCTCCATCAGCAAAAGGGGATGATAAGTTTATCACCACCGACTATTTG
CAACAGTGCCGTTGATCGTGCTATGATCGACTGATGTCATCAGCGGTGGAGTGCAATGTCGTGCAATACG
AATGGCGAAAAGCCGAGCTCATCGGTCAGCTTCTCAACCTTGGGGTTACCCCCGGCGGTGTGCTGCTGGT
CCACAGCTCCTTCCGTAGCGTCCGGCCCCTCGAAGATGGGCCACTTGGACTGATCGAGGCCCTGCGTGCT
ACGCTGGGTCCGGGAGGGACGCTCGTCATGCCCTCGTGGTCAGGTCTGGACGACGAGCCGTTCGATCCTG
CCACGTCGCCCGTTACACCGGACCTTGGAGTTGTCTCTGACACATTCTGGCGCCTGCCAAATGTAAAGCG
CAGCGCCCATCCATTTGCCTTTGCGGCAGCGGGGCCACAGGCAGAGCAGATCATCTCTGATCCATTGCCC
CTGCCACCTTACTCGCCTGCAAGCCCGGTCGCCCGTGTCCATGAACTCGATGGGCAGGTACTTCTCCTCG
GCGTGGGACACGATGCCAACACGACGCTGCATCTTGCCGAGTTGATGGCAAAGGTTCCCTATGGGGTGCC
GAGACACTGCACCATTCTTCAGGATGGCAAGTTGGTACGCGTCGATTATCTCGAGAATGACCACTGCTGT
GAGCGCTTTGCCTTGGCGGACAGGTGGCTCAAGGAGAAGAGCCTTCAGAAGGAAGGTCCAGTCGGTCATG
CCTTTGCTCGGTTGATCCGCTCCCGCGACATTGTGGCGACAGCCCTGGGTCAACTGGGCCGAGATCCGTT
GATCTTCCTGCATCCGCCAGAGGCGGGATGCGAAGAATGCGATGCCGCTCGCCAGTCGATTGGCTGAGCT
CATGAGCGGAGAACGAGATGACGTTGGAGGGGCAAGGTCGCGCTGATTGCTGGGGCAACACGGGGGATCC
ACTAGTTCCATGAGCGTCAGACCCCGTAGAAAAGATCAAAGGATCTTCTTGAGATCCTTTTTTTCTGCGC
GTAATCTGCTGCTTGCAAACAAAAAAACCACCGCTACCAGCGGTGGTTTGTTTGCCGGATCAAGAGCTAC
CAACTCTTTTTCCGAAGGTAACTGGCTTCAGCAGAGCGCAGATACCAAATACTGTCCTTCTAGTGTAGCC
GTAGTTAGGCCACCACTTCAAGAACTCTGTAGCACCGCCTACATACCTCGCTCTGCTAATCCTGTTACCA
GTGGCTGCTGCCAGTGGCGATAAGTCGTGTCTTACCGGGTTGGACTCAAGACGATAGTTACCGGATAAGG
CGCAGCGGTCGGGCTGAACGGGGGGTTCGTGCACACAGCCCAGCTTGGAGCGAACGACCTACACCGAACT
GAGATACCTACAGCGTGAGCTATGAGAAAGCGCCACGCTTCCCGAGGGGAGAAAGGCGGACAGGTATCCG
GTAAGCGGCAGGGTCGGAACAGGAGAGCGCACGAGGGAGCTTCCAGGGGGAAACGCCTGGTATCTTTATA
GTCCTGTCGGGTTTCGCCACCTCTGACTTGAGCGTCGATTTTTGTGATGCTCGTCAGGGGGGCGGAGCCT
ATGGAAAAACGCCAGCAACGCGGCCTTTTTACGGTTCCTGGCCTTTTGCTGGCCTTTTGCTCACATGTTC
TTTCCTGCGTTATCCCCTGATTCTGTGGATAACCGTATTACCGCCTTTGAGTGAGCTGATACCGCTCGCC
GCAGCCGAACGACCGAGCGCAACGCGTGCGGCCGCGGTACCCGGGGATCCTCTAGAGTCGACCACCAAGG
GCACCATCTCTGCTTGGGCCACCCCGTTGGCCGCAGCCAGCTCGCTGAGAGCCGTGAACGACAGGGCGAA
CGCCAGCCCGCCGACGGCGAGGGTTCCGACCGCTGCAACTCCCGGTGCAACCTTGTCCCGGTCTATTCTC
TTCACTGCACCAGCTCCAATCTGGTGTGAATGCCCCTCGTCTGTTCGCGCAGGCGGGGGGCTCTATTCGT
TTGTCAGCATCGAAAGTAGCCAGATCAGGGATGCGTTGCAACCGCGTATGCCCAGGTCAGAAGAGTCGCA
CAAGAGTTGCAGACCCCTGGAAAGAAAAATGGCCAGAGGGCGAAAACACCCTCTGACCAGCGGAGCGGGC
GACGGGAATCGAACCCGCGTAGCTAGTTTGGAAGAATGGGTGTCTGCCGACCACATATGGGCCGGTCAAG
ATAGGTTTTTACCCCCTCTCGGCTGCATCCTCTAAGTGGAAAGAAATTGCAGGTCGTAGAAGCGCGTTGA
AGCCTGAGAGTTGCACAGGAGTTGCAACCCGGTAGCCTTGTTCACGACGAGAGGAGACCTAGTTGGCACG
TCGCGGATGGGGATCGCTGAAGACTCAGCGCAGCGGGAGGATCCAAGCCTCATACGTCAACCCGCAGGAC
GGTGTGAGGTACTACGCGCTGCAGACCTACGACAACAAGATGGACGCCGAAGCCTGGCTCGCGGGCGAGA
AGCGGCTCATCGAGATGGAGACCTGGACCCCTCCACAGGACCGGGCGAAGAAGGCAGCCGCCAGCGCCAT
CACGCTGGAGGAGTACACCCGGAAGTGGCTCGTGGAGCGCGACCTCGCAGACGGCACCAGGGATCTGTAC
AGCGGGCACGCGGAGCGCCGCATCTACCCGGTGCTAGGTGAAGTGGCGGTCACAGAGATGACGCCAGCTC
TGGTGCGTGCGTGGTGGGCCGGGATGGGTAGGAAGCACCCGACTGCCCGCCGGCATGCCTACAACGTCCT
CCGGGCGGTGATGAACACAGCGGTCGAGGACAAGCTGATCGCAGAGAACCCGTGCCGGATCGAGCAGAAG
GCAGCCGATGAGCGCGACGTAGAGGCGCTGACGCCTGAGGAGCTGGACATCGTCGCCGCTGAGATCTTCG
AGCACTACCGGATCGCGGCATACATCCTGGCGTGGACGAGCCTCCGGTTCGGAGAGCTGATCGAGCTTCG
CCGCAAGGACATCGTGGACGACGGCATGACGATGAAGCTCCGGGTGCGCCGTGGCGCTTCCCGCGTGGGG
AACAAGATCGTCGTTGGCAACGCCAAGACCGTCCGGTCGAAGCGTCCTGTGACGGTTCCGCCTCACGTCG
CGGAGATGATCCGAGCGCACATGAAGGACCGTACGAAGATGAACAAGGGCCCCGAGGCATTCCTGGTGAC
CACGACGCAGGGCAACCGGCTGTCGAAGTCCGCGTTCACCAAGTCGCTGAAGCGTGGCTACGCCAAGATC
GGTCGGCCGGAACTCCGCATCCACGACCTCCGCGCTGTCGGCGCTACGTTCGCCGCTCAGGCAGGTGCGA
CGACCAAGGAGCTGATGGCCCGTCTCGGTCACACGACTCCTAGGATGGCGATGAAGTACCAGATGGCGTC
TGAGGCCCGCGACGAGGCTATCGCTGAGGCGATGTCCAAGCTGGCCAAGACCTCCTGAAACGCAAAAAGC
CCCCCTCCCAAGGACACTGAGTCCTAAAGAGGGGGGTTTCTTGTCAGTACGCGAAGAACCACGCCTGGCC
GCGAGCGCCAGCACCGCCGCTCTGTGCGGAGACCTGGGCACCAGCCCCGCCGCCGCCAGGAGCATTGCCG
TTCCCGCCAGAAATCTAGACGGTGACCACAACGCGCCCGCTTTGATCGGGGACGTCGAAATATTGGATCG
TCGGCACCGTCACGGCCGTGGGAGGCGGCACGATCCGCGACGTGATGATCGGCCGCATCCCCACGGTGCT
GCGCAGTGAGCTCTACGCCATCCCGGCGTTGATCTGTGCGTTCGCACGCACAGGCCCGGTGTGAGAAGGG
TCTCTGACGAGCGGGAGAACTCCCTATCAG
