>Addgene plasmid #159021 | pMSR:MSMEG_0711:Dendra | depositor partial sequence | sequence record 306963 | insert sequence
ATGGCCCAACGCGAGTGGGTCGAGAAGGATTTCTACAAAGAACTCGGCGTCTCCTCTGACGCCAGCGCCG
ACGAGATCAAGAAGGCCTATCGGAAACTGGCCGCCGAGCTGCACCCTGACCGGAACTCCGATCCTGGAGC
CGCGGAGCGGTTCAAGGCGGTGTCCGAGGCGAACAGTGTTCTGTCGGACCCCGCTAAGCGCAAGGAGTAT
GACGAGACCCGGCGGTTGTTCGCAGGTGGTTTCGGTCGCAGGTTCAACCAGGGCGGCGGCGGATTCGGAG
GCGGTTTCGGTTCCGACGGAGTCGAATTCAACCTCGGCGACCTGTTCGACGCTGCCGGGCAGACCGGTGG
CGCGAACATCGGCGACCTCTTCGGTGGACTGTTCGGCCGCGGCCCCCAGCAGCGGCCGAGCCGTCCGCGT
CGCGGCAACGACCTGGAGACCGAGACCGAACTGTCGTTCCTGGAGGCCACCAAGGGCGTGGCCATGCCGC
TGCGGCTGACCAGCCCGGCGCCGTGCACCAACTGCCACGGCAGCGGTGCACGGCCGGGCACCAGCCCGAA
GGTGTGCCCGAGCTGCAACGGCTCCGGTGTGATCAGCCGCAACCAGGGCGCTTTCGGTTTCTCCGAACCC
TGCACCGAGTGTCGTGGTAGCGGCTCGATCATCGAGCATCCCTGCCAGGAATGCCGGGGCACCGGCGTCA
CCACCAGGACCCGCACCATCAACGTGCGGATTCCCCCCGGTGTCGAGGACGGTCAGCGCATCCGGCTGGC
CGGGCAGGGCGAGGCGGGCCTGCGCGGCGCGCCGTCCGGTGACCTCTACGTCACCGTGCACGTGCGTCCC
GACAAGGTGTTCGGGCGCGACGGCGACGACCTGACCGTCACGGTTCCCGTGAGTTTCCACGAACTGGCGC
TCGGGACAACGCTTTCGGTCCCCACACTCGACGGCAAGGTCGGAGTTCGGGTGCCCAAGGGCACCTCGGA
CGGCCGGATCCTCCGCGTCCGCGGACGCGGTGTGCCCAAGCGGTCGGGTGGCCACGGGGATCTACTGGTC
ACCGTGAAGGTCGCGGTGCCACCGAACCTGGAAGGTGAAGCGGCAGAAGCGCTGGAGGCTTACGCGAAAG
CTGAGCGTGCCAGCGGATTCGATCCGCGTGCTGGATGGGCGGGGAATGTA
